>Addgene plasmid #49359 | pRF-ButR | depositor full sequence | sequence record 73308 | Full Sequence
TAAGCTTGGCTGTTTTGGCGGATGAGAGAAGATTTTCAGCCTGATACAGATTAAATCAGAACGCAGAAGC
GGTCTGATAAAACAGAATTTGCCTGGCGGCAGTAGCGCGGTGGTCCCACCTGACCCCATGCCGAACTCAG
AAGTGAAACGCCGTAGCGCCGATGGTAGTGTGGGGTCTCCCCATGCGAGAGTAGGGAACTGCCAGGCATC
AAATAAAACGAAAGGCTCAGTCGAAAGACTGGGCCTTTCGTTTTATCTGTTGTTTGTCGGTGAACGCTCT
CCTGAGTAGGACAAATCCGCCGGGAGCGGATTTGAACGTTGCGAAGCAACGGCCCGGAGGGTGGCGGGCA
GGACGCCCGCCATAAACTGCCAGGCATCAAATTAAGCAGAAGGCCATCCTGACGGATGGCCTTTTTGCGT
TTCTACAAACTCTTTTGTTTATTTTTCTAAATACATTCAAATATGTATCCGCTCATGAGACAATAACCCT
GATAAATGCTTCAATAATATTGAAAAAGGAAGACTATGAGTATTCAACATTTCCGTGTCGCCCTTATTCC
CTTTTTTGCGGCATTTTGCCTTCCTGTTTTTGCTCACCCAGAAACGCTGGTGAAAGTAAAAGATGCTGAA
GATCAGTTGGGTGCACGAGTGGGTTACATCGAACTGGATCTCAACAGCGGTAAGATCCTTGAGAGTTTTC
GCCCCGAAGAACGTTTTCCAATGATGAGCACTTTTAAAGTTCTGCTATGTGGCGCGGTATTATCCCGTGT
TGACGCCGGGCAAGAGCAACTCGGTCGCCGCATACACTATTCTCAGAATGACTTGGTTGAGTACTCACCA
GTCACAGAAAAGCATCTTACGGATGGCATGACAGTAAGAGAATTATGCAGTGCTGCCATAACCATGAGTG
ATAACACTGCGGCCAACTTACTTCTGACAACGATCGGAGGACCGAAGGAGCTAACCGCTTTTTTGCACAA
CATGGGGGATCATGTAACTCGCCTTGATCGTTGGGAACCGGAGCTGAATGAAGCCATACCAAACGACGAG
CGTGACACCACGATGCCTGCAGCAATGGCAACAACGTTGCGCAAACTATTAACTGGCGAACTACTTACTC
TAGCTTCCCGGCAACAATTAATAGACTGGATGGAGGCGGATAAAGTTGCAGGACCACTTCTGCGCTCGGC
CCTTCCGGCTGGCTGGTTTATTGCTGATAAATCTGGAGCCGGTGAGCGTGGGTCTCGCGGTATCATTGCA
GCACTGGGGCCAGATGGTAAGCCCTCCCGTATCGTAGTTATCTACACGACGGGGAGTCAGGCAACTATGG
ATGAACGAAATAGACAGATCGCTGAGATAGGTGCCTCACTGATTAAGCATTGGTAACTGTCAGACCAAGT
TTACTCATATATACTTTAGATTGATT
[125 nt withheld, positions 1427-1551]
C
[141 nt withheld, positions 1553-1693]
CCTTTGACGTTGGAGTCCACGTTCTTTAATAGTGGACTCTTGTTCCAAACTTGAACAACACTCAACCCTA
TCTCGGGCTATTCTTTTGATTTATAAGGGATTTTGCCGATTTCGGCCTATTGGTTAAAAAATGAGCTGAT
TTAACAAAAATTTAACGCGAATTTTAACAAAATATTAACGTTTACAATTTAAAAGGATCTAGGTGAAGAT
CCTTTTTGATAATCTCATGACCAAAATCCCTTAACGTGAGTTTTCGTTCCACTGAGCGTCAGACCCCGTA
GAAAAGATCAAAGGATCTTCTTGAGATCCTTTTTTTCTGCGCGTAATCTGCTGCTTGCAAACAAAAAAAC
CACCGCTACCAGCGGTGGTTTGTTTGCCGGATCAAGAGCTACCAACTCTTTTTCCGAAGGTAACTGGCTT
CAGCAGAGCGCAGATACCAAATACTGTCCTTCTAGTGTAGCCGTAGTTAGGCCACCACTTCAAGAACTCT
GTAGCACCGCCTACATACCTCGCTCTGCTAATCCTGTTACCAGTCAGGCATTTGAGAAGCACACGGTCAC
ACTGCTTCCGGTAGTCAATAAACCGGTAAACCAGCAATAGACATAAGCGGCTATTTAACGACCCTGCCCT
GAACCGACGACCGGGTCGAATTTGCTTTCGAATTTCTGCCATTCATCCGCTTATTATCACTTATTCAGGC
GTAGCACCAGGCGTTTAAGGGCACCAATAACTGCCTTAAAAAAATTACGCCCCGCCCTGCCACTCATCGC
AGTACTGTTGTAATTCATTAAGCATTCTGCCGACATGGAAGCCATCACAGACGGCATGATGAACCTGAAT
CGCCAGCGGCATCAGCACCTTGTCGCCTTGCGTATAATATTTGCCCATGGCTAGCGGAGTGTATACTGGC
TTACTATGTTGGCACTGATGAGGGTGTCAGTGAAGTGCTTCATGTGGCAGGAGAAAAAAGGCTGCACCGG
TGCGTCAGCAGAATATGTGATACAGGATATATTCCGCTTCCTCGCTCACTGACTCGCTACGCTCGGTCGT
TCGACTGCGGCGAGCGGAAATGGCTTACGAACGGGGCGGAGATTTCCTGGAAGATGCCAGGAAGATACTT
AACAGGGAAGTGAGAGGGCCGCGGCAAAGCCGTTTTTCCATAGGCTCCGCCCCCCTGACAAGCATCACGA
AATCTGACGCTCAAATCAGTGGTGGCGAAACCCGACAGGACTATAAAGATACCAGGCGTTTCCCCCTGGC
GGCTCCCTCGTGCGCTCTCCTGTTCCTGCCTTTCGGTTTACCGGTGTCATTCCGCTGTTATGGCCGCGTT
TGTCTCATTCCACGCCTGACACTCAGTTCCGGGTAGGCAGTTCGCTCCAAGCTGGACTGTATGCACGAAC
CCCCCGTTCAGTCCGACCGCTGCGCCTTATCCGGTAACTATCGTCTTGAGTCCAACCCGGAAAGACATGC
AAAAGCACCACTGGCAGCAGCCACTGGTAATTGATTTAGAGGAGTTAGTCTTGAAGTCATGCGCCGGTTA
AGGCTAAACTGAAAGGACAAGTTTTGGTGACTGCGCTCCTCCAAGCCAGTTACCTCGGTTCAAAGAGTTG
GTAGCTCAGAGAACCTTCGAAAAACCGCCCTGCAAGGCGGTTTTTTCGTTTTCAGAGCAAGAGATTACGC
GCAGACCAAAACGATCTCAAGAAGATCATCTTATTAATCAGATAAAATATTTGCTCATGAGCCCGAAGTG
GCGAGCCCGATCTTCCCCATCGGTGATGTCGGCGATATAGGCGCCAGCAACCGCACCTGTGGCGCCGGTG
ATGCCGGCCACGATGCGTCCGGCGTAGAGGATCTGCTCATGTTTGACAGCTTATCATCGATGCATAATGT
GCCTGTCAAATGGACGAAGCAGGGATTCTGCAAACCCTATGCTACTCCCTCGAGCCGTCAATTGTCTGAT
TCGTTACCAATTATTAATTTTTAAAGTATGGGCAATCAATTGCTCCTGTTAAAATTGCTTTAGAAATACT
TTGGCAGCGGTTTGTTGTATTGAGTTTCATTTGCGCATTGGTTAAATGGAAAGTGACAGTACGCTCACTG
CAACCTAATATTTTTGAAATATCCCAAGAGCTTTTTCCTTCGCATGCCCACGCTAAACATTCTTTTTCTC
TTTTGGTTAAATCGTTGTTTGATTTATTATTTGCTATATTTATTTTTCGATAATTATCAACTAGAGAAGG
AACAATTAATGGTATGTTCATACACGCATGTAAAAATAAACTATCTATATAGTTGTCTTTTTCTGAATGT
GCAAAACTAAGCATTCCGAAGCCATTGTTAGCCGTATGAATAGGGAAACTAAACCCAGTGATAAGACCTG
ATGTTTTCGCTTCTTTAATTACATTTGGAGATTTTTTATTTACAGCATTGTTTTCAAATATATTCCAATT
AATTGGTGAATGATTGGAGTTAGAATAATCTACTATAGGATCATATTTTATTAAATTAGCGTCATCATAA
TATTGCCTCCATTTTTTAGGGTAATTATCTAGGATTGAAATATCAGATTTAACCATAGAATGAGGATAAA
TGATCGCGAGTAAATAATATTCACAATGTACCATTTTAGTCATATCAGATAAGCATTGATTAATATCATT
ATTGCTTCTACAAGCTTTAATTTTATTAATTATTCTGTATGTGTCGTCGGCATTTATGTTTTTCATCGAG
GCCTTTCCTGTGTGACCCGCTGGAATAGGATCTTATCACTGCCCGCTTTCCAGTCGGGAAACCTGTCGTG
CCAGCTGCATTAATGAATCGGCCAACGCGCGGGGAGAGGCGGTTTGCGTATTGGGCGCCAGGGTGGTTTT
TCTTTTCACCAGTGAGACTGGCAACAGCTGATTGCCCTTCACCGCCTGGCCCTGAGAGAGTTGCAGCAAG
CGGTCCACGCTGGTTTGCCCCAGCAGGCGAAAATCCTGTTTGATGGTGGTTAACGGCGGGATATAACATG
AGCTATCTTCGGTATCGTCGTATCCCACTACCGAGATATCCGCACCAACGCGCAGCCCGGACTCGGTAAT
GGCGCGCATTGCGCCCAGCGCCATCTGATCGTTGGCAACCAGCATCGCAGTGGGAACGATGCCCTCATTC
AGCATTTGCATGGTTTGTTGAAAACCGGACATGGCACTCCAGTCGCCTTCCCGTTCCGCTATCGGCTGAA
TTTGATTGCGAGTGAGATATTTATGCCAGCCAGCCAGACGCAGACGCGCCGAGACAGAACTTAATGGGCC
CGCTAACAGCGCGATTTGCTGGTGACCCAATGCGACCAGATGCTCCACGCCCAGTCGCGTACCGTCCTCA
TGGGAGAAAATAATACTGTTGATGGGTGTCTGGTCAGAGACATCAAGAAATAACGCCGGAACATTAGTGC
AGGCAGCTTCCACAGCAATGGCATCCTGGTCATCCAGCGGATAGTTAATGATCAGCCCACTGACGCGTTG
CGCGAGAAGATTGTGCACCGCCGCTTTACAGGCTTCGACGCCGCTTCGTTCTACCATCGACACCACCACG
CTGGCACCCAGTTGATCGGCGCGAGATTTAATCGCCGCGACAATTTGCGACGGCGCGTGCAGGGCCAGAC
TGGAGGTGGCAACGCCAATCAGCAACGACTGTTTGCCCGCCAGTTGTTGTGCCACGCGGTTGGGAATGTA
ATTCAGCTCCGCCATCGCCGCTTCCACTTTTTCCCGCGTTTTCGCAGAAACGTGGCTGGCCTGGTTCACC
ACGCGGGAAACGGTCTGATAAGAGACACCGGCATACTCTGCGACATCGTATAACGTTACTGGTTTCATAT
TCACCACCCTGAATTGACTCTCTTCCGGGCGCTATCATGCCATACCGCGAAAGGTTTTGCGCCATTCGAT
GGCGCGCCGCTTCGTCAGGCCACATAGCTTTCTTGTTCTGATCGGAACGATCGTTGGCTGTGTTGACAAT
TAATCATCGGCTCGTATAATGTGTGGAATTGTGAGCGCTCACAATTCTATGGACTATGTTTTCACACAGG
AAATACTACGATGAGCAAAGCAGCAAAAAGCAGCCGTAATACCAGTCCGGATGCACCGGAAAGCGCAGCA
GGTAATCGTGCAGCAGCACAGCGTCTGAAAATGCGTCGTGAACTGGCAGCAGCAGCAATGGAACTGTTTG
CAAGCAAAGGTTATAAAGCAACCACCGTTGATGAAATTGCAGCAGCAGCCGGTGTTGCACGTCGTACCTT
TTTTCGTCATTTTCGTAGCAAAGAAGAAGCCATTTTTCCGGATCATGATGATACCCTGATTCGTGCCGAA
GCAGTTCTGAATGCAGCACCGCCTCATGAACATCCGCTGGATACCGTTTGTCGTGGTATTAAAGAAGTGA
TGAAAATGTACGCAGCAAGTCCGGCAGTTAGCGTTGAACGTTATCGTCTGACCCGTGAAGTTCCGACCCT
GCGTGAACGTGAAATTGCAAGCGTTGCACGTTATGAACGTCTGTTTACCCGTTATCTGCTGGGTCATTTT
GATGAACATGCACATCATGATGGCAATGATGATCCGCTGCTGGCAGAAGTTGCAGCAAGCGCAGTTGTTA
CCGCACATAATCATGTTCTGCGTCGTTGGCTGCGTGCCGGTGGTCAGGGTGATGTTGAAACCCAGCTGGA
TCATGCATTTGCAATTGTTCGTCGCACCTTTGGCACCGGTATTGGTGCAGGTCGTGATACCCTGCCTGCA
GCCGGTCCGGCAACCGTTAGCGCACAGGGTGAAGTTCTGGTTACCGTTGCACGTACCGATGCACCGCTGG
ATGAAGTTATGCGTACCATTGAAAAAGCACTGCGTGAACGCAGCTAACTAGGGCCCATACCCCCAGGCAT
CAAATAAAACGAAAGGCTCAGTCGAAAGACTGGGCCTTTCGTTTTATCTGTTGTTTGTCGGTGAACGCTC
TCTACTAGAGTCACACTGGCTCACCTTCGGGTGGGCCTTTCTGCGTTTATACGACGTACGGTGGAAGCTA
CTCCCTCGAGCCGTCAATTGTCTGATTCGTGTCACTTTGACAGCAGTGTCACTCCTAGGTATAATGCTAG
CTACTAGAGAAAGAGGAGAAATACTAGATGGTGAGCAAGGGCGAGGAGCTGTTCACCGGGGTGGTGCCCA
TCCTGGTCGAGCTGGACGGCGACGTAAACGGCCACAAGTTCAGCGTGTCCGGCGAGGGCGAGGGCGATGC
CACCTACGGCAAGCTGACCCTGAAGTTCATCTGCACCACCGGCAAGCTGCCCGTGCCCTGGCCCACCCTC
GTGACCACCTTCGGCTACGGCCTGCAATGCTTCGCCCGCTACCCCGACCACATGAAGCTGCACGACTTCT
TCAAGTCCGCCATGCCCGAAGGCTACGTCCAGGAGCGCACCATCTTCTTCAAGGACGACGGCAACTACAA
GACCCGCGCCGAGGTGAAGTTCGAGGGCGACACCCTGGTGAACCGCATCGAGCTGAAGGGCATCGACTTC
AAGGAGGACGGCAACATCCTGGGGCACAAGCTGGAGTACAACTACAACAGCCACAACGTCTATATCATGG
CCGACAAGCAGAAGAACGGCATCAAGGTGAACTTCAAGATCCGCCACAACATCGAGGACGGCAGCGTGCA
GCTCGCCGACCACTACCAGCAGAACACCCCCATCGGCGACGGCCCCGTGCTGCTGCCCGACAACCACTAC
CTGAGCTACCAGTCCGCCCTGAGCAAAGACCCCAACGAGAAGCGCGATCACATGGTCCTGCTGGAGTTCG
TGACCGCCGCCGGGATCACTCTCGGCATGGACGAGCTGTACAAGTAA
Features (pLannotate 1.2.2; 23 found; start..end, strand, type, name):
     91..206     +  ncRNA          5S rRNA: Accession: RF00001 - 5S ribosomal RNA
    210..296     +  terminator     rrnB T1 terminator: Escherichia coli rrnB; transcription terminator T1 from the E. coli rrnB gene
    388..415     +  terminator     rrnB T2 terminator: transcription terminator T2 from the E. coli rrnB gene
    434..523     +  promoter       AmpR promoter: bla
    526..1386    +  CDS            AmpR: β-lactamase; bla; confers resistance to ampicillin, carbenicillin, and related antibiotics
   1428..1883    +  rep_origin     f1 ori (sequence partly withheld): f1 bacteriophage origin of replication; arrow indicates direction of (+) strand synthesis
   1994..2227    +  rep_origin     ori (fragment): high-copy-number ColE1/pMB1/pBR322/pUC origin of replication
   2438..2583    -  CDS            CmR (fragment): chloramphenicol acetyltransferase; cat; confers resistance to chloramphenicol
   2585..2606    +  misc_feature   bom (fragment): basis of mobility region from pBR322
   2705..2760    -  rep_origin     RSF ori (fragment): Plasmids containing the RSF 1030 origin of replication can be propagated in E. coli cells that contain additional plasmids with compatible origins.
   2848..3393    -  rep_origin     p15A ori: Plasmids containing the medium-copy-number p15A origin of replication can be propagated in E. coli cells that contain a second plasmid with the ColE1 origin.
   3426..3546    -  CDS            TcR (fragment): tetracycline efflux protein; tet; confers resistance to tetracycline
   3556..3574    +  promoter       tet promoter (fragment): E. coli promoter for tetracycline efflux protein gene
   3670..4419    -  CDS            luxR: LUXR_ALIFS - Experimental evidence at protein level: Swiss-Prot protein existence level 1. Transcriptional activator of the bioluminescence operon. Binds to the OHHL autoinducer. From Aliivibrio fischeri (Vibrio fischeri).
   4462..5541    -  CDS            lacI: LACI_ECOLI - Experimental evidence at protein level: Swiss-Prot protein existence level 1. Repressor of the lactose operon. Binds allolactose as an inducer. From Escherichia coli (strain K12).
   5542..5615    -  promoter       lacI promoter (fragment): lacI
   5676..5704    +  promoter       tac promoter: strong E. coli promoter; hybrid between the trp and lac UV5 promoters
   5710..5729    -  protein_bind   lac operator (symmetric): The lac repressor binds to the lac operator to inhibit transcription in E. coli. This inhibition can be relieved by adding lactose or isopropyl-β-D-thiogalactopyranoside (IPTG). The symmetric lac operator was optimized for tight binding of lac repressor. lac repressor encoded by lacI
   5878..5985    +  CDS            mftR (fragment): MFTR_MYCTU - Experimental evidence at protein level: Swiss-Prot protein existence level 1. May regulate a gene cluster involved in mycofactocin expression. Mycofactocin is a conserved polypeptide that might serve as an electron carrier. From Mycobacterium tuberculosis (strain ATCC 25618 / H37Rv).
   6594..6665    +  terminator     rrnB T1 terminator: transcription terminator T1 from the E. coli rrnB gene
   6681..6708    +  terminator     T7Te terminator: phage T7 early transcription terminator
   6786..6804    +  promoter       J23119 promoter (fragment): bacterial promoter (Registry of Standard Biological Parts BBa J23119)
   6831..7550    +  CDS            EYFP: enhanced YFP mammalian codon-optimized
