[The description below was written by a language model from this plasmid's Addgene catalogue record and pLannotate feature annotations shown in this document.]
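Description:
pRF-ButR is a bacterial expression and synthetic-biology plasmid built on the pEXT20 backbone. It combines a repressor and its matching fluorescent reporter on a single molecule so that repressor function can be measured in E. coli. It is selected with ampicillin through a bla (AmpR) cassette and is catalogued as low copy. The feature table shows an intact p15A origin, which allows coexistence with ColE1-type plasmids, together with an f1 phage origin. Short fragments matching ColE1, RSF, bom, CmR and TcR sequences also appear and look like backbone remnants rather than functional elements.

The insert is the ButR repressor from Streptomyces cinnamonensis carrying an E49K substitution. In the annotated sequence, a tac promoter with a symmetric lac operator lies upstream of an open region. The only hit there is a short fragment resembling the TetR-family regulator mftR, which most likely marks the ButR coding sequence, although the table does not label it as such. A plasmid-borne lacI gene with its own promoter would keep this promoter off until IPTG is added, and rrnB T1 and T7Te terminators close the unit. Downstream, a fragment of the constitutive J23119 promoter precedes an EYFP coding sequence. According to the depositor, this reporter promoter contains an operator site for the repressor, so induced ButR should lower fluorescence. A luxR gene is also annotated, but the record does not explain its role.

The associated work concerns mining prokaryotic repressors for orthogonal logic gates. This fits use of the plasmid to characterise ButR's repression response and its crosstalk with other repressor and operator pairs.
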