Addgene plasmid #49359: pRF-ButR
Depositing lab: Christopher Voigt. Depositing organization: Massachusetts Institute of Technology. Publication: Genomic mining of prokaryotic repressors for orthogonal logic gates. Stanton BC, Nielsen AA, Tamsir A, Clancy K, Peterson T, Voigt CA. Nat Chem Biol. 2013 Dec 8. doi: 10.1038/nchembio.1411. PubMed 24316737.
Backbone
  Vector backbone: pEXT20
  Vector type: Bacterial Expression, Synthetic Biology
Growth in bacteria
  Bacterial resistance: Ampicillin, 100 μg/mL
  Growth temperature: 37°C
  Growth strain: DH10B
  Copy number: Low Copy
Gene/Insert
  Gene/Insert name: ButR repressor
  Species: Streptomyces cinnamonensis
  Mutation: E49K
  Cloning method: Ligation Independent Cloning
  Sequencing primers: 5′ NA; 3′ EGFP-N
Terms and licenses: Academic/Nonprofit Terms; Industry Terms: Not Available to Industry
Depositor comments: Plasmid also contains YFP reporter (whose expression is controlled by a constitutive promoter containing an operator site for the indicated repressor).
How to cite: pRF-ButR was a gift from Christopher Voigt (Addgene plasmid # 49359 ; http://n2t.net/addgene:49359 ; RRID:Addgene_49359)
