>Addgene plasmid #49359 | pRF-ButR | depositor partial sequence | sequence record 73309 | ButR coding sequence
ATGAGCAAAGCAGCAAAAAGCAGCCGTAATACCAGTCCGGATGCACCGGAAAGCGCAGCAGGTAATCGTG
CAGCAGCACAGCGTCTGAAAATGCGTCGTGAACTGGCAGCAGCAGCAATGGAACTGTTTGCAAGCAAAGG
TTATAAAGCAACCACCGTTGATGAAATTGCAGCAGCAGCCGGTGTTGCACGTCGTACCTTTTTTCGTCAT
TTTCGTAGCAAAGAAGAAGCCATTTTTCCGGATCATGATGATACCCTGATTCGTGCCGAAGCAGTTCTGA
ATGCAGCACCGCCTCATGAACATCCGCTGGATACCGTTTGTCGTGGTATTAAAGAAGTGATGAAAATGTA
CGCAGCAAGTCCGGCAGTTAGCGTTGAACGTTATCGTCTGACCCGTGAAGTTCCGACCCTGCGTGAACGT
GAAATTGCAAGCGTTGCACGTTATGAACGTCTGTTTACCCGTTATCTGCTGGGTCATTTTGATGAACATG
CACATCATGATGGCAATGATGATCCGCTGCTGGCAGAAGTTGCAGCAAGCGCAGTTGTTACCGCACATAA
TCATGTTCTGCGTCGTTGGCTGCGTGCCGGTGGTCAGGGTGATGTTGAAACCCAGCTGGATCATGCATTT
GCAATTGTTCGTCGCACCTTTGGCACCGGTATTGGTGCAGGTCGTGATACCCTGCCTGCAGCCGGTCCGG
CAACCGTTAGCGCACAGGGTGAAGTTCTGGTTACCGTTGCACGTACCGATGCACCGCTGGATGAAGTTAT
GCGTACCATTGAAAAAGCACTGCGTGAACGCAGCTAA
