>Addgene plasmid #49359 | pRF-ButR | depositor partial sequence | sequence record 73310 | YFP promoter (ButR operator sequence listed in capital letters)
TTCGTGTCACTTTGACAGCAGTGTCACTCCTAGGTATAATGCTAGC
