>Addgene plasmid #49359 | pRF-ButR | addgene partial sequence | sequence record 74737 | pTrcHis_rev
AATCTTCTCTCATCCGCCAAAACAGCCAAGCTTATTACTTGTACAGCTCGTCCATGCCGAGAGTGATCCC
GGCGGCGGTCACGAACTCCAGCAGGACCATGTGATCGCGCTTCTCGTTGGGGTCTTTGCTCAGGGCGGAC
TGGTAGCTCAGGTAGTGGTTGTCGGGCAGCAGCACGGGGCCGTCGCCGATGGGGGTGTTCTGCTGGTAGT
GGTCGGCGAGCTGCACGCTGCCGTCCTCGATGTTGTGGCGGATCTTGAAGTTCACCTTGATGCCGTTCTT
CTGCTTGTCGGCCATGATATAGACGTTGTGGCTGTTGTAGTTGTACTCCAGCTTGTGCCCCAGGATGTTG
CCGTCCTCCTTGAAGTCGATGCCCTTCAGCTCGATGCGGTTCACCAGGGTGTCGCCCTCGAACTTCACCT
CGGCGCGGGTCTTGTAGTTGCCGTCGTCCTTGAAGAAGATGGTGCGCTCCTGGACGTAGCCTTCGGGCAT
GGCGGACTTGAAGAAGTCGTGCAGCTTCATGTGGTCGGGGTAGCGGGCGAAGCATTGCAGGCCGTAGCCG
AAGGTGGTCACGAGGGTGGGCCAGGGCACGGGCAGCTTGCCGGTGGTGCAGATGAACTTCAGGGTCAGCT
TGCCGTAGGTGGCATCGCCCTCGCCCTCGCCGGACACGCTGAACTTGTGGCCGTTTACGTCGCCGTCCAG
CTCGACCAGGATGGGCACCACCCCGGTGAACAGCTCCTCGCCCTTGCTCACCATCTAGTATTTCTCCTCT
TTCTCTAGTAGCTAGCATTATACCTAGGAGTGACACTGCTGTCAAAGTGACACGAATCAGACAATTGACG
GCTCGAGGGAGTAGCTTCCACCGTACGTCGTATAAACGCAGAAAGGCCCACCCGAAGGTGAGCCAGTGTG
ACTCTAGTAGAGAGCGTTCACCGACAAACAACAGATAAAA
