>Addgene plasmid #49359 | pRF-ButR | addgene partial sequence | sequence record 75526 | lacI-F
AGGGCAATCAGCTGTTGCCAGTCTCACTGGTGAAAAGAAAAACCACCCTGGCGCCCAATACGCAAACCGC
CTCTCCCCGCGCGTTGGCCGATTCATTAATGCAGCTGGCACGACAGGTTTCCCGACTGGAAAGCGGGCAG
TGATAAGATCCTATTCCAGCGGGTCACACAGGAAAGGCCTCGATGAAAAACATAAATGCCGACGACACAT
ACAGAATAATTAATAAAATTAAAGCTTGTAGAAGCAATAATGATATTAATCAATGCTTATCTGATATGAC
TAAAATGGTACATTGTGAATATTATTTACTCGCGATCATTTATCCTCATTCTATGGTTAAATCTGATATT
TCAATCCTAGATAATTACCCTAAAAAATGGAGGCAATATTATGATGACGCTAATTTAATAAAATATGATC
CTATAGTAGATTATTCTAACTCCAATCATTCACCAATTAATTGGAATATATTTGAAAACAATGCTGTAAA
TAAAAAATCTCCAAATGTAATTAAAGAAGCGAAAACATCAGGTCTTATCACTGGGTTTAGTTTCCCTATT
CATACGGCTAACAATGGCTTCGGAATGCTTAGTTTTGCACATTCAGAAAAAGACAACTATATAGATAGTT
TATTTTTACATGCGTGTATGAACATACCATTAATTGTTCCTTCTCTAGTTGATAATTATCGAAAAATAAA
TATAGCAAATAATAAATCAAACAACGATTTAACCAAAAGAGAAAAAGAATGTTTAGCGTGGGCATGCGAA
GGAAAAAGCTCTTGGGATATTTCAAAAATATTAGGTTGCAGTGAGCGTACTGTCACTTTCCATTTAACCA
ATGCGCAAATGAAACTCAATACAACAAACCGCTGCCAAAGTATTTCTAAAGCAATTTTAACAGGAGCAAT
TGATTGCCCATACTTTAAAAATTAATAATTGGTAACGAATCAGACAATTGACGGCTCGAGGGAGTAGCAT
AGGGTTTGCAGAATCCCTGCT
