>Addgene plasmid #49359 | pRF-ButR | addgene partial sequence | sequence record 75527 | EGFP_N
CCGGTGAACAGCTCCTCGCCCTTGCTCACCATCTAGTATTTCTCCTCTTTCTCTAGTAGCTAGCATTATA
CCTAGGAGTGACACTGCTGTCAAAGTGACACGAATCAGACAATTGACGGCTCGAGGGAGTAGCTTCCACC
GTACGTCGTATAAACGCAGAAAGGCCCACCCGAAGGTGAGCCAGTGTGACTCTAGTAGAGAGCGTTCACC
GACAAACAACAGATAAAACGAAAGGCCCAGTCTTTCGACTGAGCCTTTCGTTTTATTTGATGCCTGGGGT
ATGGGCCCTAGTTAGCTGCGTTCACGCAGTGCTTTTTCAATGGTACGCATAACTTCATCCAGCGGTGCAT
CGGTACGTGCAACGGTAACCAGAACTTCACCCTGTGCGCTAACGGTTGCCGGACCGGCTGCAGGCAGGGT
ATCACGACCTGCACCAATACCGGTGCCAAAGGTGCGACGAACAATTGCAAATGCATGATCCAGCTGGGTT
TCAACATCACCCTGACCACCGGCACGCAGCCAACGACGCAGAACATGATTATGTGCGGTAACAACTGCGC
TTGCTGCAACTTCTGCCAGCAGCGGATCATCATTGCCATCATGATGTGCATGTTCATCAAAATGACCCAG
CAGATAACGGGTAAACAGACGTTCATAACGTGCAACGCTTGCAATTTCACGTTCACGCAGGGTCGGAACT
TCACGGGTCAGACGATAACGTTCAACGCTAACTGCCGGACTTGCTGCGTACATTTTCATCACTTCTTTAA
TACCACGACAAACGGTATCCAGCGGATGTTCATGAGGCGGTGCTGCATTCAGAACTGCTTCGGCACGAAT
CAGGGTATCATCATGATCCGGAAAAATGGCTTCTTCTTTGCTACGAAAATGACGAAAAAAGGTACGACGT
GCAACACCGGCTGCTGCTGCAATTTCATCAACGGTGGTTGCTTTATAACCTTTGCTTGCAAACAGTTCCA
TTGCTGCTGCTGCCAGTTCAG
